>Addgene plasmid #60192 | DYSF-Exon38-del | depositor full sequence | sequence record 96287 | DYSF-Exon38-del sequence 8512 bps
TCGCGCGTTTCGGTGATGACGGTGAAAACCTCTGACACATGCAGCTCCCGGAGACGGTCACAGCTTGTCT
GTAAGCGGATGCCGGGAGCAGACAAGCCCGTCAGGGCGCGTCAGCGGGTGTTGGCGGGTGTCGGGGCTGG
CTTAACTATGCGGCATCAGAGCAGATTGTACTGAGAGTGCACGAATTCGATATCGTTAACGGTACCACTA
GTACGCGTATGCTGAGGGTCTTCATCCTCTATGCCGAGAACGTCCACACACCCGACACCGACATCAGCGA
TGCCTACTGCTCCGCGGTGTTTGCAGGGGTGAAGAAGAGAACCAAAGTCATCAAGAACAGCGTGAACCCT
GTATGGAATGAGGGATTTGAATGGGACCTCAAGGGCATCCCCCTGGACCAGGGCTCTGAGCTTCATGTGG
TGGTCAAAGACCATGAGACGATGGGGAGGAACAGGTTCCTGGGGGAAGCCAAGGTCCCACTCCGAGAGGT
CCTCGCCACCCCTAGTCTGTCCGCCAGCTTCAATGCCCCCCTGCTGGACACCAAGAAGCAGCCCACAGGG
GCCTCGCTGGTCCTGCAGGTGTCCTACACACCGCTGCCTGGAGCTGTGCCCCTGTTCCCGCCCCCTACTC
CTCTGGAGCCCTCCCCGACTCTGCCTGACCTGGATGTAGTGGCAGACACAGGAGGAGAGGAAGACACAGA
GGACCAGGGACTCACTGGAGATGAGGCGGAGCCATTCCTGGATCAAAGCGGAGGCCCGGGGGCTCCCACC
ACCCCAAGGAAACTACCTTCACGTCCTCCGCCCCACTACCCCGGGATCAAAAGAAAGCGAAGTGCGCCTA
CATCTAGAAAGCTGCTGTCAGACAAACCGCAGGATTTCCAGATCAGGGTCCAGGTGATCGAGGGGCGCCA
GCTGCCGGGGGTGAACATCAAGCCTGTGGTCAAGGTTACCGCTGCAGGGCAGACCAAGCGGACGCGGATC
CACAAGGGAAACAGCCCACTCTTCAATGAGACTCTTTTCTTCAACTTGTTTGACTCTCCTGGGGAGCTGT
TTGATGAGCCCATCTTTATCACGGTGGTAGACTCTCGTTCTCTCAGGACAGATGCTCTCCTCGGGGAGTT
CCGGATGGACGTGGGCACCATTTACAGAGAGCCCCGGCACGCCTATCTCAGGAAGTGGCTGCTGCTCTCA
GACCCTGATGACTTCTCTGCTGGGGCCAGAGGCTACCTGAAAACAAGCCTTTGTGTGCTGGGGCCTGGGG
ACGAAGCGCCTCTGGAGAGAAAAGACCCCTCTGAAGACAAGGAGGACATTGAAAGCAACCTGCTCCGGCC
CACAGGCGTAGCCCTGCGAGGAGCCCACTTCTGCCTGAAGGTCTTCCGGGCCGAGGACTTGCCGCAGATG
GACGATGCCGTGATGGACAACGTGAAACAGATCTTTGGCTTCGAGAGTAACAAGAAGAACTTGGTGGACC
CCTTTGTGGAGGTCAGCTTTGCGGGGAAAATGCTGTGCAGCAAGATCTTGGAGAAGACGGCCAACCCTCA
GTGGAACCAGAACATCACACTGCCTGCCATGTTTCCCTCCATGTGCGAAAAAATGAGGATTCGTATCATA
GACTGGGACCGCCTGACTCACAATGACATCGTGGCTACCACCTACCTGAGTATGTCGAAAATCTCTGCCC
CTGGAGGAGAAATAGAAGAGGAGCCTGCAGGTGCTGTCAAGCCTTCGAAAGCCTCAGACTTGGATGACTA
CCTGGGCTTCCTCCCCACTTTTGGGCCCTGCTACATCAACCTCTATGGCAGTCCCAGAGAGTTCACAGGC
TTCCCAGACCCCTACACAGAGCTCAACACAGGCAAGGGGGAAGGTGTGGCTTATCGTGGCCGGCTTCTGC
TCTCCCTGGAGACCAAGCTGGTGGAGCACAGTGAACAGAAGGTGGAGGACCTTCCTGCGGATGACATCCT
CCGGGTGGAGAAGTACCTTAGGAGGCGCAAGTACTCCCTGTTTGCGGCCTTCTACTCAGCCACCATGCTG
CAGGATGTGGATGATGCCATCCAGTTTGAGGTCAGCATCGGGAACTACGGGAACAAGTTCGACATGACCT
GCCTGCCGCTGGCCTCCACCACTCAGTACAGCCGTGCAGTCTTTGACGGGTGCCACTACTACTACCTACC
CTGGGGTAACGTGAAACCTGTGGTGGTGCTGTCATCCTACTGGGAGGACATCAGCCATAGAATCGAGACT
CAGAACCAGCTGCTTGGGATTGCTGACCGGCTGGAAGCTGGCCTGGAGCAGGTCCACCTGGCCCTGAAGG
CGCAGTGCTCCACGGAGGACGTGGACTCGCTGGTGGCTCAGCTGACGGATGAGCTCATCGCAGGCTGCAG
CCAGCCTCTGGGTGACATCCATGAGACACCCTCTGCCACCCACCTGGACCAGTACCTGTACCAGCTGCGC
ACCCATCACCTGAGCCAAATCACTGAGGCTGCCCTGGCCCTGAAGCTCGGCCACAGTGAGCTCCCTGCAG
CTCTGGAGCAGGCGGAGGACTGGCTCCTGCGTCTGCGTGCCCTGGCAGAGGAGCCCCAGAACAGCCTGCC
GGACATCGTCATCTGGATGCTGCAGGGAGACAAGCGTGTGGCATACCAGCGGGTGCCCGCCCACCAAGTC
CTCTTCTCCCGGCGGGGTGCCAACTACTGTGGCAAGAATTGTGGGAAGCTACAGACAATCTTTCTGAAAT
ATCCGATGGAGAAGGTGCCTGGCGCCCGGATGCCAGTGCAGATACGGGTCAAGCTGTGGTTTGGGCTCTC
TGTGGATGAGAAGGAGTTCAACCAGTTTGCTGAGGGGAAGCTGTCTGTCTTTGCTGAAACCTATGAGAAC
GAGACTAAGTTGGCCCTTGTTGGGAACTGGGGCACAACGGGCCTCACCTACCCCAAGTTTTCTGACGTCA
CGGGCAAGATCAAGCTACCCAAGGACAGCTTCCGCCCCTCGGCCGGCTGGACCTGGGCTGGAGATTGGTT
CGTGTGTCCGGAGAAGACTCTGCTCCATGACATGGACGCCGGTCACCTGAGCTTCGTGGAAGAGGTGTTT
GAGAACCAGACCCGGCTTCCCGGAGGCCAGTGGATCTACATGAGTGACAACTACACCGATGTGAACGGGG
AGAAGGTGCTTCCCAAGGATGACATTGAGTGCCCACTGGGCTGGAAGTGGGAAGATGAGGAATGGTCCAC
AGACCTCAACCGGGCTGTCGATGAGCAAGGCTGGGAGTATAGCATCACCATCCCCCCGGAGCGGAAGCCG
AAGCACTGGGTCCCTGCTGAGAAGATGTACTACACACACCGACGGCGGCGCTGGGTGCGCCTGCGCAGGA
GGGATCTCAGCCAAATGGAAGCACTGAAAAGGCACAGGCAGGCGGAGGCGGAGGGCGAGGGCTGGGAGTA
CGCCTCTCTTTTTGGCTGGAAGTTCCACCTCGAGTACCGCAAGACAGATGCCTTCCGCCGCCGCCGCTGG
CGCCGTCGCATGGAGCCACTGGAGAAGACGGGGCCTGCAGCTGTGTTTGCCCTTGAGGGGGCCCTGGGCG
GCGTGATGGATGACAAGAGTGAAGATTCCATGTCCGTCTCCACCTTGAGCTTCGGTGTGAACAGACCCAC
GATTTCCTGCATATTCGACTATGGGAACCGCTACCATCTACGCTGCTACATGTACCAGGCCCGGGACCTG
GCTGCGATGGACAAGGACTCTTTTTCTGATCCCTATGCCATCGTCTCCTTCCTGCACCAGAGCCAGAAGA
CGGTGGTGGTGAAGAACACCCTTAACCCCACCTGGGACCAGACGCTCATCTTCTACGAGATCGAGATCTT
TGGCGAGCCGGCCACAGTTGCTGAGCAACCGCCCAGCATTGTGGTGGAGCTGTACGACCATGACACTTAT
GGTGCAGACGAGTTTATGGGTCGCTGCATCTGTCAACCGAGTCTGGAACGGATGCCACGGCTGGCCTGGT
TCCCACTGACGAGGGGCAGCCAGCCGTCGGGGGAGCTGCTGGCCTCTTTTGAGCTCATCCAGAGAGAGAA
GCCGGCCATCCACCATATTCCTGGTTTTGAGGTGCAGGAGACATCAAGGATCCTGGATGAGTCTGAGGAC
ACAGACCTGCCCTACCCACCACCCCAGAGGGAGGCCAACATCTACATGGTTCCTCAGAACATCAAGCCAG
CGCTCCAGCGTACCGCCATCGAGATGCTGCCCAGGGAGGAGCTCTACTGCCCCCCCATCACCGTCAAGGT
CATCGATAACCGCCAGTTTGGCCGCCGGCCTGTGGTGGGCCAGTGTACCATCCGCTCCCTGGAGAGCTTC
CTGTGTGACCCCTACTCGGCGGAGAGTCCATCCCCACAGGGTGGCCCAGACGATGTGAGCCTACTCAGTC
CTGGGGAAGACGTGCTCATCGACATTGATGACAAGGAGCCCCTCATCCCCATCCAGGAGGAAGAGTTCAT
CGATTGGTGGAGCAAATTCTTTGCCTCCATAGGGGAGAGGGAAAAGTGCGGCTCCTACCTGGAGAAGGAT
TTTGACACCCTGAAGGTCTATGACACACAGCTGGAGAATGTGGAGGCCTTTGAGGGCCTGTCTGACTTTT
GTAACACCTTCAAGCTGTACCGGGGCAAGACGCAGGAGGAGACAGAAGATCCATCTGTGATTGGTGAATT
TAAGGGCCTCTTCAAAATTTATCCCCTCCCAGAAGACCCAGCCATCCCCATGCCCCCAAGACAGTTCCAC
CAGCTGGCCGCCCAGGGACCCCAGGAGTGCTTGGTCCGTATCTACATTGTCCGAGCATTTGGCCTGCAGC
CCAAGGACCCCAATGGAAAGTGTGATCCTTACATCAAGATCTCCATAGGGAAGAAATCAGTGAGTGACCA
GGATAACTACATCCCCTGCACGCTGGAGCCCGTATTTGGAAAGATGTTCGAGCTGACCTGCACTCTGCCT
CTGGAGAAGGACCTAAAGATCACTCTCTATGACTATGACCTCCTCTCCAAGGACGAAAAGATCGGTGAGA
CGGTCGTCGACCTGGAGAACAGGCTGCTGTCCAAGTTTGGGGCTCGCTGTGGACTCCCACAGACCTACTG
TGTCTCTGGACCGAACCAGTGGCGGGACCAGCTCCGCCCCTCCCAGCTCCTCCACCTCTTCTGCCAGCAG
CATAGAGTCAAGGCACCTGTGTACCGGACAGACCGTGTAATGTTTCAGGATAAAGAATATTCCATTGAAG
AGATAGAGGCTGGCAGGATCCCAAACCCACACCTGGGCCCAGTGGAGGAGCGTCTGGCTCTGCATGTGCT
TCAGCAGCAGGGCCTGGTCCCGGAGCACGTGGAGTCACGGCCCCTCTACAGCCCCCTGCAGCCAGACATC
GAGCAGGGGAAGCTGCAGATGTGGGTCGACCTATTTCCGAAGGCCCTGGGGCGGCCTGGACCTCCCTTCA
ACATCACCCCACGGAGAGCCAGAAGGTTTTTCCTGCGTTGTATTATCTGGAATACCAGAGATGTGATCCT
GGATGACCTGAGCCTCACGGGGGAGAAGATGAGCGACATTTATGTGAAAGGTTGGATGATTGGCTTTGAA
GAACACAAGCAAAAGACAGACGTGCATTATCGTTCCCTGGGAGGTGAAGGCAACTTCAACTGGAGGTTCA
TTTTCCCCTTCGACTACCTGCCAGCTGAGCAAGTCTGTACCATTGCCAAGAAGGATGCCTTCTGGAGGCT
GGACAAGACTGAGAGCAAAATCCCAGCACGAGTGGTGTTCCAGATCTGGGACAATGACAAGTTCTCCTTT
GATGATTTTCTGGGCTCCCTGCAGCTCGATCTCAACCGCATGCCCAAGCCAGCCAAGACAGCCAAGAAGT
GCTCCTTGGACCAGCTGGATGATGCTTTCCACCCAGAATGGTTTGTGTCCCTTTTTGAGCAGAAAACAGT
GAAGGGCTGGTGGCCCTGTGTAGCAGAAGAGGGTGAGAAGAAAATACTGGCGGGCAAGCTGGAAATGACC
TTGGAGATTGTAGCAGAGAGTGAGCATGAGGAGCGGCCTGCTGGCCAGGGCCGGGATGAGCCCAACATGA
ACCCTAAGCTTGAGGACCCAAGGCGCCCCGACACCTCCTTCCTGTGGTTTACCTCCCCATACAAGACCAT
GAAGTTCATCCTGTGGCGGCGTTTCCGGTGGGCCATCATCCTCTTCATCATCCTCTTCATCCTGCTGCTG
TTCCTGGCCATCTTCATCTACGCCTTCCCGAACTATGCTGCCATGAAGCTGGTGAAGCCCTTCAGCTGAT
GATCACCATGGCATATGGCTAGCGCGGCCGCCATGGTCATAGCTGTTTCCTGTGTGAAATTGTTATCCGC
TCACAATTCCACACAACATACGAGCCGGAAGCATAAAGTGTAAAGCCTGGGGTGCCTAATGAGTGAGCTA
ACTCACATTAATTGCGTTGCGCTCACTGCCCGCTTTCCAGTCGGGAAACCTGTCGTGCCAGCTGCATTAA
TGAATCGGCCAACGCGCGGGGAGAGGCGGTTTGCGTATTGGGCGCTCTTCCGCTTCCTCGCTCACTGACT
CGCTGCGCTCGGTCGTTCGGCTGCGGCGAGCGGTATCAGCTCACTCAAAGGCGGTAATACGGTTATCCAC
AGAATCAGGGGATAACGCAGGAAAGAACATGTGAGCAAAAGGCCAGCAAAAGGCCAGGAACCGTAAAAAG
GCCGCGTTGCTGGCGTTTTTCCATAGGCTCCGCCCCCCTGACGAGCATCACAAAAATCGACGCTCAAGTC
AGAGGTGGCGAAACCCGACAGGACTATAAAGATACCAGGCGTTTCCCCCTGGAAGCTCCCTCGTGCGCTC
TCCTGTTCCGACCCTGCCGCTTACCGGATACCTGTCCGCCTTTCTCCCTTCGGGAAGCGTGGCGCTTTCT
CATAGCTCACGCTGTAGGTATCTCAGTTCGGTGTAGGTCGTTCGCTCCAAGCTGGGCTGTGTGCACGAAC
CCCCCGTTCAGCCCGACCGCTGCGCCTTATCCGGTAACTATCGTCTTGAGTCCAACCCGGTAAGACACGA
CTTATCGCCACTGGCAGCAGCCACTGGTAACAGGATTAGCAGAGCGAGGTATGTAGGCGGTGCTACAGAG
TTCTTGAAGTGGTGGCCTAACTACGGCTACACTAGAAGAACAGTATTTGGTATCTGCGCTCTGCTGAAGC
CAGTTACCTTCGGAAAAAGAGTTGGTAGCTCTTGATCCGGCAAACAAACCACCGCTGGTAGCGGTGGTTT
TTTTGTTTGCAAGCAGCAGATTACGCGCAGAAAAAAAGGATCTCAAGAAGATCCTTTGATCTTTTCTACG
GGGTCTGACGCTCAGTGGAACGAAAACTCACGTTAAGGGATTTTGGTCATGAGATTATCAAAAAGGATCT
TCACCTAGATCCTTTTAAATTAAAAATGAAGTTTTAAATCAATCTAAAGTATATATGAGTAAACTTGGTC
TGACAGTTAGAAAAACTCATCGAGCATCAAATGAAACTGCAATTTATTCATATCAGGATTATCAATACCA
TATTTTTGAAAAAGCCGTTTCTGTAATGAAGGAGAAAACTCACCGAGGCAGTTCCATAGGATGGCAAGAT
CCTGGTATCGGTCTGCGATTCCGACTCGTCCAACATCAATACAACCTATTAATTTCCCCTCGTCAAAAAT
AAGGTTATCAAGTGAGAAATCACCATGAGTGACGACTGAATCCGGTGAGAATGGCAAAAGTTTATGCATT
TCTTTCCAGACTTGTTCAACAGGCCAGCCATTACGCTCGTCATCAAAATCACTCGCATCAACCAAACCGT
TATTCATTCGTGATTGCGCCTGAGCGAGACGAAATACGCGATCGCTGTTAAAAGGACAATTACAAACAGG
AATCGAATGCAACCGGCGCAGGAACACTGCCAGCGCATCAACAATATTTTCACCTGAATCAGGATATTCT
TCTAATACCTGGAATGCTGTTTTCCCAGGGATCGCAGTGGTGAGTAACCATGCATCATCAGGAGTACGGA
TAAAATGCTTGATGGTCGGAAGAGGCATAAATTCCGTCAGCCAGTTTAGTCTGACCATCTCATCTGTAAC
ATCATTGGCAACGCTACCTTTGCCATGTTTCAGAAACAACTCTGGCGCATCGGGCTTCCCATACAATCGA
TAGATTGTCGCACCTGATTGCCCGACATTATCGCGAGCCCATTTATACCCATATAAATCAGCATCCATGT
TGGAATTTAATCGCGGCCTAGAGCAAGACGTTTCCCGTTGAATATGGCTCATACTCTTCCTTTTTCAATA
TTATTGAAGCATTTATCAGGGTTATTGTCTCATGAGCGGATACATATTTGAATGTATTTAGAAAAATAAA
CAAATAGGGGTTCCGCGCACATTTCCCCGAAAAGTGCCACCTGACGTCTAAGAAACCATTATTATCATGA
CATTAACCTATAAAAATAGGCGTATCACGAGGCCCTTTCGTC
Features (pLannotate 1.2.2; 10 found; start..end, strand, type, name):
    137..182     +  misc_feature   bom (fragment): basis of mobility region from pBR322
    219..6296    +  CDS            DYSF: DYSF_HUMAN - Also known as FER1L1. Experimental evidence at protein level: Swiss-Prot protein existence level 1. Key calcium ion sensor involved in the Ca(2+)-triggered synaptic vesicle-plasma membrane fusion. Plays a role in the sarcolemma repair mechanism of both skeletal muscle and cardiomyocytes that permits rapid resealing of membranes disrupted by mechanical stress (By similarity). From Homo sapiens (Human).
   6360..6376    -  protein_bind   lac operator: The lac repressor binds to the lac operator to inhibit transcription in E. coli. This inhibition can be relieved by adding lactose or isopropyl-β-D-thiogalactopyranoside (IPTG). lac repressor encoded by lacI
   6384..6414    -  promoter       lac promoter: promoter for the E. coli lac operon
   6429..6450    -  protein_bind   CAP binding site: CAP binding activates transcription in the presence of cAMP. E. coli catabolite activator protein
   6463..6555    -  CDS            lacI (fragment): lac repressor; lacI; The lac repressor binds to the lac operator to inhibit transcription in E. coli. This inhibition can be relieved by adding lactose or isopropyl-β-D-thiogalactopyranoside (IPTG).
   6738..7326    -  rep_origin     ori: high-copy-number ColE1/pMB1/pBR322/pUC origin of replication
   7497..8312    -  CDS            KanR: aminoglycoside phosphotransferase; aph(3')-Ia; confers resistance to kanamycin in bacteria or G418 (Geneticin®) in eukaryotes
   8313..8417    -  promoter       AmpR promoter: bla
   8512..35      +  CDS            rop (fragment) (across the origin): Rop protein, which maintains plasmids at low copy number; rop
