[The description below was written by a language model from this plasmid's Addgene catalogue record and pLannotate feature annotations shown in this document.]
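Description:
DYSF-Exon38-del is a bacterial cloning plasmid of about 8.5 kb built on the pUC57-Kan backbone. It carries a synthesized human dysferlin (DYSF) coding sequence from which exon 38 has been removed. The plasmid replicates in E. coli from a high-copy ColE1/pUC-type origin and is selected with kanamycin. Resistance comes from an aminoglycoside phosphotransferase gene, aph(3')-Ia, which the annotation places directly downstream of a bla (AmpR) promoter. The short bom, rop and lacI fragments in the feature table are backbone remnants rather than functional elements.

The insert is recorded as about 6.1 kb and is annotated as a single continuous DYSF open reading frame on the forward strand. This fits the depositor's statement that the exon 38 deletion preserves the reading frame, so the product would be an internally shortened dysferlin. Dysferlin is a calcium-sensing membrane protein involved in resealing the sarcolemma of skeletal and cardiac muscle after mechanical damage, and its gene aliases (LGMD2B, LGMDR2, MMD1) reflect its link to limb-girdle muscular dystrophy and Miyoshi myopathy.

No eukaryotic promoter, polyadenylation signal, epitope tag or reporter is annotated. The only nearby regulatory elements are the backbone's lac promoter, operator and CAP site. These lie downstream of the insert on the opposite strand, so they would not drive sense transcription of DYSF. The construct is therefore best seen as a storage and source plasmid, from which the exon-deleted cDNA would be subcloned into an expression or delivery vector. The record does not state a specific application, but an in-frame single-exon deletion is the kind of variant that could be used to test whether dysferlin lacking that exon keeps its function. The cloning method is not recorded.
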