Addgene plasmid #60192: DYSF-Exon38-del
Purpose: Plasmid contains human dysferlin with exon 38 deleted. Deletion maintains the open reading frame.
Depositing lab: Jain Foundation.
Backbone
  Vector backbone: pUC57-Kan
  Backbone size w/o insert (bp): 2363
  Total vector size (bp): 8512
  Vector type: cloning vector
Growth in bacteria
  Bacterial resistance: Kanamycin, 50 μg/mL
  Growth temperature: 37°C
  Growth strain: Top10
  Copy number: Unknown
Gene/Insert
  Gene/Insert name: Dysferlin (alt name: DYSF)
  Species: H. sapiens (human)
  Insert size (bp): 6149
  Mutation: Exon 38 has been deleted
  Entrez Gene: DYSF (a.k.a. FER1L1, LGMD2B, LGMDR2, MMD1)
  Cloning method: Unknown
  Sequencing primers: 5′ gagcagattgtactgagagtgcacg; 3′ M13pUC-rev
Resource information
  A portion of this plasmid was derived from a plasmid made by: The human dysferlin insert was synthesized by Genewiz
Terms and licenses: Academic/Nonprofit Terms; Industry Terms: Not Available to Industry
How to cite: DYSF-Exon38-del was a gift from Jain Foundation (Addgene plasmid # 60192 ; http://n2t.net/addgene:60192 ; RRID:Addgene_60192)
