>Addgene plasmid #60192 | DYSF-Exon38-del | addgene partial sequence | sequence record 98272 | pRSII-F1 5'-CGGCATCAGAGCAGATTGTAC-3'
ACGGTACCACTAGTACGCGTATGCTGAGGGTCTTCATCCTCTATGCCGAGAACGTCCACACACCCGACAC
CGACATCAGCGATGCCTACTGCTCCGCGGTGTTTGCAGGGGTGAAGAAGAGAACCAAAGTCATCAAGAAC
AGCGTGAACCCTGTATGGAATGAGGGATTTGAATGGGACCTCAAGGGCATCCCCCTGGACCAGGGCTCTG
AGCTTCATGTGGTGGTCAAAGACCATGAGACGATGGGGAGGAACAGGTTCCTGGGGGAAGCCAAGGTCCC
ACTCCGAGAGGTCCTCGCCACCCCTAGTCTGTCCGCCAGCTTCAATGCCCCCCTGCTGGACACCAAGAAG
CAGCCCACAGGGGCCTCGCTGGTCCTGCAGGTGTCCTACACACCGCTGCCTGGAGCTGTGCCCCTGTTCC
CGCCCCCTACTCCTCTGGAGCCCTCCCCGACTCTGCCTGACCTGGATGTAGTGGCAGACACAGGAGGAGA
GGAAGACACAGAGGACCAGGGACTCACTGGAGATGAGGCGGAGCCATTCCTGGATCAAAGCGGAGGCCCG
GGGGCTCCCACCACCCCAAGGAAACTACCTTCACGTCCTCCGCCCCACTACCCCGGGATCAAAAGAAAGC
GAAGTGCGCCTACATCTAGAAAGCTGCTGTCAGACAAACCGCAGGATTTCCAGATCAGGGTCCAGGTGAT
CGAGGGGCGCCAGCTGCCGGG
