>Addgene plasmid #60192 | DYSF-Exon38-del | addgene partial sequence | sequence record 98647 | M13pUC-Rev 5'-AGCGGATAACAATTTCACACAGG-3'
GCCATATGCCATGGTGATCATCAGCTGAAGGGCTTCACCAGCTTCATGGCAGCATAGTTCGGGAAGGCGT
AGATGAAGATGGCCAGGAACAGCAGCAGGATGAAGAGGATGATGAAGAGGATGATGGCCCACCGGAAACG
CCGCCACAGGATGAACTTCATGGTCTTGTATGGGGAGGTAAACCACAGGAAGGAGGTGTCGGGGCGCCTT
GGGTCCTCAAGCTTAGGGTTCATGTTGGGCTCATCCCGGCCCTGGCCAGCAGGCCGCTCCTCATGCTCAC
TCTCTGCTACAATCTCCAAGGTCATTTCCAGCTTGCCCGCCAGTATTTTCTTCTCACCCTCTTCTGCTAC
ACAGGGCCACCAGCCCTTCACTGTTTTCTGCTCAAAAAGGGACACAAACCATTCTGGGTGGAAAGCATCA
TCCAGCTGGTCCAAGGAGCACTTCTTGGCTGTCTTGGCTGGCTTGGGCATGCGGTTGAGATCGAGCTGCA
GGGAGCCCAGAAAATCATCAAAGGAGAACTTGTCATTGTCCCAGATCTGGAACACCACTCGTGCTGGGAT
TTTGCTCTCAGTCTTGTCCAGCCTCCAGAAGGCATCCTTCTTGGCAATGGTACAGACTTGCTCAGCTGGC
AGGTAGTCGAAGGGGAAAATGAACCTCCAGTTGAAGTTGCCTTCACCTCCCAGGGAACGATAATGCACGT
CTGTCTTTTGCTTGTGTTCTTCAAAGCCAATCATCCAACCTTTCACATAAATGTCGCTCATCTTCTCCCC
CGTGAGGCTCAGGTCATCCAGGATCACATCTCTGGTATTCCAGATAATACAACGCAGGAA
